>Addgene plasmid #24895 | GST-p35 | depositor partial sequence | sequence record 11519 | Author sequence
ATCCGGTTGACTCTTAAATCGGATCTGGAAGTTCTGTTCCAGGGGCCCCTGGGATCCATGGGCACGGTGC
TGTCCCTGTCTCCCAGCTACCGGAAGGCCACGCTGTTTGAGGATGGCGCGGCCACCGTGGGCCACTATAC
GGCCGTACAGAACAGCAAGAACGCCAAGGACAAGAACCTGAAGCGCCACTCCATCATCTCCGTGCTGCCT
TGGAAGAGAATCGTGGCCGTGTCGGCCAAGAAGAAGAACTCCAAGAAGGTGCAGCCTAACAGCAGCTACC
AGAACAACATCACGCACCTCAACAATGAGAACCTGAAGAAGTCGCTGTCGTGCGCCAACCTGTCCACATT
CGCCCAGCCCCCACCGGCCCAGCCGCCTGCACCCCCGGCCAGCCAGCTCTCGGGTTCCCAGACCGGGGGC
TCCTCCTCAGTCAAGAAAGCCCCTCACCCTGCCGTCACCTCCGCAGGGACGCCCAAACGGGTCATCGTCC
AGGCGTCCACCAGTGAGCTGCTTCGCTGCCTGGGTGAGTTTCTCTGCCGCCGGTGCTACCGCCTGAAGCA
CCTGTCCCCCACGGACCCCGTGCTCTGGCTGCGCAGCGTGGACCGCTCGCTGCTTCTGCAGGGCTGGCAG
GACCAGGGCTTCATCACGCCGGCCAACGTGGTCTTCCTCTACATGCTCTGCAGGGATGTTATCTCCTCCG
AGGTGGGCTCGGATCACGAGCTCCAGGCCGTCCTGCTGACATGCCTGTACCTCTCCTACTCCTACATGGG
CAACGAGATCTCCTACCCGCTCAAGCCCTTCCTGGTGGAGAGCTGCAAGGAGGCCTTTTGGGACCGTTGC
CTCTCTGTCATCAACCTCATGAGCTCAAAGATGCTGCAGATAAATGCCGACCCACACTACTTCACACAGG
TCTTCTCCGACCTG
