>Addgene plasmid #24895 | GST-p35 | addgene partial sequence | sequence record 30826 | 24895 with pGEX-5 (5' GGGCTGGCAAGCCACGTTTGGTG 3')
AGGGGCCCCTGGGATCCATGGGCACGGTGCTGTCCCTGTCTCCCAGCTACCGGAAGGCCACGCTGTTTGA
GGATGGCGCGGCCACCGTGGGCCACTATACGGCCGTACAGAACAGCAAGAACGCCAAGGACAAGAACCTG
AAGCGCCACTCCATCATCTCCGTGCTGCCTTGGAAGAGAATCGTGGCCGTGTCGGCCAAGAAGAAGAACT
CCAAGAAGGTGCAGCCTAACAGCAGCTACCAGAACAACATCACGCACCTCAACAATGAGAACCTGAAGAA
GTCGCTGTCGTGCGCCAACCTGTCCACATTCGCCCAGCCCCCACCGGCCCAGCCGCCTGCACCCCCGGCC
AGCCAGCTCTCGGGTTCCCAGACCGGGGGCTCCTCCTCAGTCAAGAAAGCCCCTCACCCTGCCGTCACCT
CCGCAGGGACGCCCAAACGGGTCATCGTCCAGGCGTCCACCAGTGAGCTGCTTCGCTGCCTGGGTGAGTT
TCTCTGCCGCCGGTGCTACCGCCTGAAGCACCTGTCCCCCACGGACCCCGTGCTCTGGCTGCGCAGCGTG
GACCGCTCGCTGCTTCTGCAGGGCTGGCAGGACCAGGGCTTCATCACGCCGGCCAACGTGGTCTTCCTCT
ACATGCTCTGCAGGGATGTTATCTCCTCCGAGGTGGGCTCGGATCACGAGCTCCAGGCCGTCCTGCTGAC
ATGCCTGTACCTCTCCTACTCCTACATGGGCAACGAGATCTCCTACCCGCTCAAGCCCTTCCTGGTGGAG
AGCTGCAAGGAGGCCTTTTGGGACCGTTGCCTCTCTGTCATCAACCTCATGAGCTCAAAGATGCTGCAGA
TAAATGCCGACCCACACTACTTCACACAGGTCTTCTCCGACCTGA
