>Addgene plasmid #24895 | GST-p35 | addgene partial sequence | sequence record 30827 | 24895 with pGEX-3
GCGCGAGGCAGATCGTCAGTCAGTCACGATGCGGCCGCTCGAGTCGACCCGGGAATTCCTGGGGATCCTC
ACCGATCCAGGCCTAGGAGGAGCCGCTTCTTGTCCTCCTGGCCGCTCTCGTTCTTCAGGTCGGAGAAGAC
CTGTGTGAAGTAGTGTGGGTCGGCATTTATCTGCAGCATCTTTGAGCTCATGAGGTTGATGACAGAGAGG
CAACGGTCCCAAAAGGCCTCCTTGCAGCTCTCCACCAGGAAGGGCTTGAGCGGGTAGGAGATCTCGTTGC
CCATGTAGGAGTAGGAGAGGTACAGGCATGTCAGCAGGACGGCCTGGAGCTCGTGATCCGAGCCCACCTC
GGAGGAGATAACATCCCTGCAGAGCATGTAGAGGAAGACCACGTTGGCCGGCGTGATGAAGCCCTGGTCC
TGCCAGCCCTGCAGAAGCAGCGAGCGGTCCACGCTGCGCAGCCAGAGCACGGGGTCCGTGGGGGACAGGT
GCTTCAGGCGGTAGCACCGGCGGCAGAGAAACTCACCCAGGCAGCGAAGCAGCTCACTGGTGGACGCCTG
GACGATGACCCGTTTGGGCGTCCCTGCGGAGGTGACGGCAGGGTGAGGGGCTTTCTTGACTGAGGAGGAG
CCCCCGGTCTGGGAACCCGAGAGCTGGCTGGCCGGGGGTGCAGGCGGCTGGGCCGGTGGGGGCTGGGCGA
ATGTGGACAGGTTGGCGCACGACAGCGACTTCTTCAGGTTCTCATTGTTGAGGTGCGTGATGTTGTTCTG
GTAGCTGCTGTTAGGCTGCACCTTCTTGGAGTTCTTCTTCTTGGCCGACACGGCCACGATTCTCTTCCAA
GGCAGCACGGAGATGATGGAGTGGCG
