[The description below was written by a language model from this plasmid's Addgene catalogue record.]
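Description:
GST-p35 is a bacterial expression plasmid built on the pGEX6P-2 backbone (about 5 kb without the insert) that produces full-length human p35, the product of the CDK5R1 gene, as a fusion protein with glutathione S-transferase at its N terminus. The plasmid is maintained at high copy number in E. coli and selected with ampicillin. The p35 coding sequence was inserted between the BamHI and EcoRI sites of the polylinker, both of which remain intact, placing it in frame downstream of the backbone-encoded GST. The record does not include a feature table and does not list the promoter or other regulatory elements. Vectors of the pGEX-6P series generally drive the GST fusion from an IPTG-inducible tac promoter, carry a lacI repressor gene, and encode a PreScission protease recognition site between GST and the cloning site so the tag can be removed after purification. These details should be taken as properties of the backbone family rather than verified features of this particular clone.

p35 is the neuronal regulatory subunit that binds and activates cyclin-dependent kinase 5 (Cdk5), and its proteolytic fragment p25 is among the aliases listed for the gene. The GST tag allows the recombinant protein to be captured on glutathione resin, which suits it to purification, pull-down binding assays and in vitro reconstitution of Cdk5 kinase activity. The associated publication concerns the domains of p35 required for Cdk5 interaction and activation, so this full-length construct likely served as the wild-type reference in such studies. The record notes that part of the plasmid was derived from a construct made in another laboratory.
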