Addgene plasmid #24895: GST-p35
Depositing lab: Harish Pant. Depositing organization: National Institute of Neurological Disorders and Strokes (NINDS). Publication: Cyclin-dependent kinase 5 (cdk5) activation requires interaction with three domains of p35. Amin ND, Albers W, Pant HC. J Neurosci Res. 2002 Feb 1. 67(3):354-62. 10.1002/jnr.10116 PubMed 11813240.
Backbone
  Vector backbone: pGEX6P-2
  Backbone size w/o insert (bp): 4969
  Vector type: Bacterial Expression
Growth in bacteria
  Bacterial resistance: Ampicillin, 100 μg/mL
  Growth temperature: 37°C
  Growth strain: DH5alpha
  Copy number: High Copy
Gene/Insert
  Gene/Insert name: p35
  Species: H. sapiens (human)
  Mutation: Full-length p35
  Entrez Gene: CDK5R1 (a.k.a. CDK5P35, CDK5R, NCK5A, p23, p25, p35, p35nck5a)
  Tag / fusion protein: GST (N terminal on backbone)
  Cloning method: Restriction Enzyme; 5′ cloning site BamHI (not destroyed); 3′ cloning site EcoRI (not destroyed)
  Sequencing primers: 5′ M13-Puc_Rev, pGEX5'; 3′ pGEX3'
Resource information
  A portion of this plasmid was derived from a plasmid made by: Li-Huei Tsai
Terms and licenses: Academic/Nonprofit Terms; Industry Terms: Not Available to Industry
How to cite: GST-p35 was a gift from Harish Pant (Addgene plasmid # 24895 ; http://n2t.net/addgene:24895 ; RRID:Addgene_24895)
